Addgene plasmid #243071: AiP2118 - pAAV-AiE2647m-minBG-SYFP2-WPRE3-BGHpA
Purpose: AiE2647m is an enhancer sequence designed to drive AAV-mediated transgene expression in specific population sof brain cells.
Depositing lab: Allen Institute for Brain Science & Bosiljka Tasic. Depositing organization: Allen Institute.
Backbone
  Vector backbone: pAAV2
  Vector type: AAV
Growth in bacteria
  Bacterial resistance: Ampicillin, 100 μg/mL
  Growth temperature: 37°C
  Growth strain: NEB Stable
  Copy number: High Copy
Gene/Insert
  Gene/Insert name: SYFP2
  Species: Synthetic
  Cloning method: Gibson Cloning
Terms and licenses: Academic/Nonprofit Terms; Industry Terms: Not Available to Industry
How to cite: AiP2118 - pAAV-AiE2647m-minBG-SYFP2-WPRE3-BGHpA was a gift from Allen Institute for Brain Science & Bosiljka Tasic (Addgene plasmid # 243071 ; http://n2t.net/addgene:243071 ; RRID:Addgene_243071)
