[The description below was written by a language model from this plasmid's Addgene catalogue record and pLannotate feature annotations shown in this document.]
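Description:
AiP2118 - pAAV-AiE2647m-minBG-SYFP2-WPRE3-BGHpA is an AAV transfer plasmid built on a pAAV2 backbone, intended for packaging an enhancer-driven fluorescent reporter into recombinant adeno-associated virus. In bacteria it is maintained as a high-copy plasmid through a ColE1/pUC-type origin and selected with ampicillin via the β-lactamase gene and its own promoter. An f1 phage origin is also present, along with small remnants of the pBR322 bom and rop regions that are backbone leftovers rather than functional parts.

The payload lies between AAV2 inverted terminal repeats, which provide the signals for replication and encapsidation of the intervening DNA. One ITR is annotated in full, while the other is detected only as two short fragments, which may reflect the difficulty of sequencing or annotating these repeats. According to the construct name, expression is controlled by the AiE2647m enhancer placed upstream of a minimal beta-globin promoter (minBG). Neither element is annotated in the feature table, but they would presumably occupy the unannotated stretch between the fragmentary ITR and the coding sequence. A minimal promoter has little activity on its own, so the pattern of expression is set by the enhancer. The transcript encodes SYFP2, a rapidly maturing monomeric yellow fluorescent protein derived from Aequorea victoria. It is followed by WPRE3, a shortened woodchuck hepatitis virus posttranscriptional element (annotated as two WPRE fragments) that boosts transcript expression while saving packaging space, and by the bovine growth hormone polyadenylation signal.

The stated purpose is to drive AAV-mediated transgene expression in specific populations of brain cells, with SYFP2 fluorescence marking the labelled cells. The record does not say which cell populations the enhancer targets.
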