Features (pLannotate 1.2.2; 14 found; start..end, strand, type, name):
    241..957     +  CDS            SYFP2: SYFP2 is a basic (constitutively fluorescent) yellow fluorescent protein published in 2006, derived from Aequorea victoria. It is reported to be a very rapidly-maturing monomer with moderate acid sensitivity.
    997..1154    +  misc_feature   WPRE (fragment): woodchuck hepatitis virus posttranscriptional regulatory element
   1160..1240    +  misc_feature   WPRE (fragment): woodchuck hepatitis virus posttranscriptional regulatory element
   1257..1368    +  polyA_signal   bGH poly(A) signal: bovine growth hormone polyadenylation signal
   1486..1626    +  repeat_region  AAV2 ITR: inverted terminal repeat of adeno-associated virus serotype 2 inverted
   1631..1682    -  misc_feature   bom (fragment): basis of mobility region from pBR322
   1701..2156    +  rep_origin     f1 ori (sequence partly withheld): f1 bacteriophage origin of replication; arrow indicates direction of (+) strand synthesis
   2157..2206    -  misc_feature   bom (fragment): basis of mobility region from pBR322
   2308..2343    -  CDS            rop (fragment): Rop protein, which maintains plasmids at low copy number; rop
   2438..2542    +  promoter       AmpR promoter: bla
   2543..3403    +  CDS            AmpR: β-lactamase; bla; confers resistance to ampicillin, carbenicillin, and related antibiotics
   3574..4162    +  rep_origin     ori: high-copy-number ColE1/pMB1/pBR322/pUC origin of replication
   4235..4262    +  repeat_region  AAV2 ITR (fragment): inverted terminal repeat of adeno-associated virus serotype 2 inverted
   4291..4318    +  repeat_region  AAV2 ITR (fragment): inverted terminal repeat of adeno-associated virus serotype 2 inverted
>Addgene plasmid #243071 | AiP2118 - pAAV-AiE2647m-minBG-SYFP2-WPRE3-BGHpA | addgene full sequence | sequence record 492113 | Addgene NGS Result
CAACATTGCGTATTTTGAGGAATTGAGGAAATTAGTGCCATTTTCAAGGACTTTGTTTTCACAAGGATGA
AAGATATAAGGATGTTGGTTTTCACCACATCTCTCTTAAACTTTTCTAACTGGTCTGTCACAACGCCGGC
GGAGCTCGGGCTGGGCATAAAAGTCAGGGCAGAGCCATCTATTGCTTACATTTGCTTCTGGGATCCAGAT
CTTTCGAAGCTAGCGCTACCGGTCGCCACCATGGTGAGCAAGGGCGAGGAGCTGTTCACCGGGGTGGTGC
CCATCCTGGTCGAGCTGGACGGCGACGTAAACGGCCACAAGTTCAGCGTGTCCGGCGAGGGCGAGGGCGA
TGCCACCTACGGCAAGCTGACCCTGAAGCTGATCTGCACCACCGGCAAGCTGCCCGTGCCCTGGCCCACC
CTCGTGACCACCCTGGGCTACGGCGTGCAGTGCTTCGCCCGCTACCCCGACCACATGAAGCAGCACGACT
TCTTCAAGTCCGCCATGCCCGAAGGCTACGTCCAGGAGCGCACCATCTTCTTCAAGGACGACGGCAACTA
CAAGACCCGCGCCGAGGTGAAGTTCGAGGGCGACACCCTGGTGAACCGCATCGAGCTGAAGGGCATCGAC
TTCAAGGAGGACGGCAACATCCTGGGGCACAAGCTGGAGTACAACTACAACAGCCACAACGTCTATATCA
CCGCCGACAAGCAGAAGAACGGCATCAAGGCCAACTTCAAGATCCGCCACAACATCGAGGACGGCGGCGT
GCAGCTCGCCGACCACTACCAGCAGAACACCCCCATCGGCGACGGCCCCGTGCTGCTGCCCGACAACCAC
TACCTGAGCTACCAGTCCAAGCTGAGCAAAGACCCCAACGAGAAGCGCGATCACATGGTCCTGCTGGAGT
TCGTGACCGCCGCCGGGATCACTCTCGGCATGGACGAGCTGTACAAGTAAGTCGACGGCGCGCCGCGGCC
GCGAATTCGATATCATAATCAACCTCTGGATTACAAAATTTGTGAAAGATTGACTGGTATTCTTAACTAT
GTTGCTCCTTTTACGCTATGTGGATACGCTGCTTTAATGCCTTTGTATCATGCTATTGCTTCCCGTATGG
CTTTCATTTTCTCCTCCTTGTATAAATCCTGGTTAGTTCTTGCCACGGCGGAACTCATCGCCGCCTGCCT
TGCCCGCTGCTGGACAGGGGCTCGGCTGTTGGGCACTGACAATTCCGTGGCTCGAGAGATCTTCGACTGT
GCCTTCTAGTTGCCAGCCATCTGTTGTTTGCCCCTCCCCCGTGCCTTCCTTGACCCTGGAAGGTGCCACT
CCCACTGTCCTTTCCTAATAAAATGAGGAAATTGCATCGCATTGTCTGAGTAGGTGTCATTCTATTCTGG
GGGGTGGGGTGGGGCAGGACAGCAAGGGGGAGGATTGGGAAGACAATAGCAGGCATGAGATCTCACGTGC
GGACCGAGCGGCCGCAGGAACCCCTAGTGATGGAGTTGGCCACTCCCTCTCTGCGCGCTCGCTCGCTCAC
TGAGGCCGGGCGACCAAAGGTCGCCCGACGCCCGGGCTTTGCCCGGGCGGCCTCAGTGAGCGAGCGAGCG
CGCAGCTGCCTGCAGGGGCGCCTGATGCGGTATTTTCTCCTTACGCATCTGTGCGGTATTTCACACCGCA
TA
[95 nt withheld, positions 1683-1777]
T
[46 nt withheld, positions 1779-1824]
C
[141 nt withheld, positions 1826-1966]
CCTTTGACGTTGGAGTCCACGTTCTTT
[37 nt withheld, positions 1994-2030]
ACTCTATCTCGGGCTATTCTTTTGATTTATAAGGGATTTTGCCGATTTCGGTCTATTGGTTAAAAAATGA
GCTGATTTAACAAAAATTTAACGCGAATTTTAACAAAATATTAACGTTTACAATTTTATGGTGCACTCTC
AGTACAATCTGCTCTGATGCCGCATAGTTAAGCCAGCCCCGACACCCGCCAACACCCGCTGACGCGCCCT
GACGGGCTTGTCTGCTCCCGGCATCCGCTTACAGACAAGCTGTGACCGTCTCCGGGAGCTGCATGTGTCA
GAGGTTTTCACCGTCATCACCGAAACGCGCGAGACGAAAGGGCCTCGTGATACGCCTATTTTTATAGGTT
AATGTCATGATAATAATGGTTTCTTAGACGTCAGGTGGCACTTTTCGGGGAAATGTGCGCGGAACCCCTA
TTTGTTTATTTTTCTAAATACATTCAAATATGTATCCGCTCATGAGACAATAACCCTGATAAATGCTTCA
ATAATATTGAAAAAGGAAGAGTATGAGTATTCAACATTTCCGTGTCGCCCTTATTCCCTTTTTTGCGGCA
TTTTGCCTTCCTGTTTTTGCTCACCCAGAAACGCTGGTGAAAGTAAAAGATGCTGAAGATCAGTTGGGTG
CACGAGTGGGTTACATCGAACTGGATCTCAACAGCGGTAAGATCCTTGAGAGTTTTCGCCCCGAAGAACG
TTTTCCAATGATGAGCACTTTTAAAGTTCTGCTATGTGGCGCGGTATTATCCCGTATTGACGCCGGGCAA
GAGCAACTCGGTCGCCGCATACACTATTCTCAGAATGACTTGGTTGAGTACTCACCAGTCACAGAAAAGC
ATCTTACGGATGGCATGACAGTAAGAGAATTATGCAGTGCTGCCATAACCATGAGTGATAACACTGCGGC
CAACTTACTTCTGACAACGATCGGAGGACCGAAGGAGCTAACCGCTTTTTTGCACAACATGGGGGATCAT
GTAACTCGCCTTGATCGTTGGGAACCGGAGCTGAATGAAGCCATACCAAACGACGAGCGTGACACCACGA
TGCCTGTAGCAATGGCAACAACGTTGCGCAAACTATTAACTGGCGAACTACTTACTCTAGCTTCCCGGCA
ACAATTAATAGACTGGATGGAGGCGGATAAAGTTGCAGGACCACTTCTGCGCTCGGCCCTTCCGGCTGGC
TGGTTTATTGCTGATAAATCTGGAGCCGGTGAGCGTGGGTCTCGCGGTATCATTGCAGCACTGGGGCCAG
ATGGTAAGCCCTCCCGTATCGTAGTTATCTACACGACGGGGAGTCAGGCAACTATGGATGAACGAAATAG
ACAGATCGCTGAGATAGGTGCCTCACTGATTAAGCATTGGTAACTGTCAGACCAAGTTTACTCATATATA
CTTTAGATTGATTTAAAACTTCATTTTTAATTTAAAAGGATCTAGGTGAAGATCCTTTTTGATAATCTCA
TGACCAAAATCCCTTAACGTGAGTTTTCGTTCCACTGAGCGTCAGACCCCGTAGAAAAGATCAAAGGATC
TTCTTGAGATCCTTTTTTTCTGCGCGTAATCTGCTGCTTGCAAACAAAAAAACCACCGCTACCAGCGGTG
GTTTGTTTGCCGGATCAAGAGCTACCAACTCTTTTTCCGAAGGTAACTGGCTTCAGCAGAGCGCAGATAC
CAAATACTGTTCTTCTAGTGTAGCCGTAGTTAGGCCACCACTTCAAGAACTCTGTAGCACCGCCTACATA
CCTCGCTCTGCTAATCCTGTTACCAGTGGCTGCTGCCAGTGGCGATAAGTCGTGTCTTACCGGGTTGGAC
TCAAGACGATAGTTACCGGATAAGGCGCAGCGGTCGGGCTGAACGGGGGGTTCGTGCACACAGCCCAGCT
TGGAGCGAACGACCTACACCGAACTGAGATACCTACAGCGTGAGCTATGAGAAAGCGCCACGCTTCCCGA
AGGGAGAAAGGCGGACAGGTATCCGGTAAGCGGCAGGGTCGGAACAGGAGAGCGCACGAGGGAGCTTCCA
GGGGGAAACGCCTGGTATCTTTATAGTCCTGTCGGGTTTCGCCACCTCTGACTTGAGCGTCGATTTTTGT
GATGCTCGTCAGGGGGGCGGAGCCTATGGAAAAACGCCAGCAACGCGGCCTTTTTACGGTTCCTGGCCTT
TTGCTGGCCTTTTGCTCACATGTCCTGCAGGCAGCTGCGCGCTCGCTCGCTCACTGAGGCCGCCCGGGCG
TCGGGCGACCTTTGGTCGCCCGGCCTCAGTGAGCGAGCGAGCGCGCAGAGAGGGAGTGGCCAACTCCATC
ACTAGGGGTTCCTGCGGCCGCACGCGTGAGATATTTGATATTGATTCTGAATTGACACTGACTACAGTAG
AGCCCAAAAGCATTTTGGCCCTGCAGAAAAAGTATGTATTATGGGAGTCAGGTGATTAATGAAGTTTGGA
CTGAAGTCAAATTTACATAACATCCGTGGATGCACAATTTATCCTGCTTTTTCCAGTTACAGAATGCATA
TTTGTGTTAGATATTCTTAGACCTCATCAAAATTCATAAATTTGTTCCCTGACATTTGGAACACAAGCTA
CTTTATTGGAAAGGCCAATTGGAAGGCATTGGTAATGCCAGGGTAAAAAATGAACTAAAAT
